>Addgene plasmid #194678 | pcDNA3.1-CHRM3-cpHalo∆-mEGFP | addgene full sequence | sequence record 388471 | Addgene NGS Result
GACGGATCGGGAGATCTCCCGATCCCCTATGGTGCACTCTCAGTACAATCTGCTCTGATGCCGCATAGTT
AAGCCAGTATCTGCTCCCTGCTTGTGTGTTGGAGGTCGCTGAGTAGTGCGCGAGCAAAATTTAAGCTACA
ACAAGGCAAGGCTTGACCGACAATTGCATGAAGAATCTGCTTAGGGTTAGGCGTTTTGCGCTGCTTCGCG
ATGTACGGGCCAGATATACGCGTTGACATTGATTATTGACTAGTTATTAATAGTAATCAATTACGGGGTC
ATTAGTTCATAGCCCATATATGGAGTTCCGCGTTACATAACTTACGGTAAATGGCCCGCCTGGCTGACCG
CCCAACGACCCCCGCCCATTGACGTCAATAATGACGTATGTTCCCATAGTAACGCCAATAGGGACTTTCC
ATTGACGTCAATGGGTGGAGTATTTACGGTAAACTGCCCACTTGGCAGTACATCAAGTGTATCATATGCC
AAGTACGCCCCCTATTGACGTCAATGACGGTAAATGGCCCGCCTGGCATTATGCCCAGTACATGACCTTA
TGGGACTTTCCTACTTGGCAGTACATCTACGTATTAGTCATCGCTATTACCATGGTGATGCGGTTTTGGC
AGTACATCAATGGGCGTGGATAGCGGTTTGACTCACGGGGATTTCCAAGTCTCCACCCCATTGACGTCAA
TGGGAGTTTGTTTTGGCACCAAAATCAACGGGACTTTCCAAAATGTCGTAACAACTCCGCCCCATTGACG
CAAATGGGCGGTAGGCGTGTACGGTGGGAGGTCTATATAAGCAGAGCTCTCTGGCTAACTAGAGAACCCA
CTGCTTACTGGCTTATCGAAATTAATACGACTCACTATAGGGAGACCCAAGCTGGCTAGCGTTTAAACTT
AAGCTTGGTACCGAGCTCGGATCCACTAGTCCAGTGTGGTGGAATTCTGCAGATATCCAGCACAGTGGCG
GCCGCGCCACCATGAAGACGATCATCGCCCTGAGCTACATCTTCTGCCTGGTATTCGCCGACTACAAGGA
CGATGATGACGCCAGCATCGATATGACGCTGCATAATAATTCAACCACAAGCCCTCTGTTCCCTAACATC
AGTAGTAGCTGGATACACTCTCCTAGCGACGCCGGACTTCCTCCCGGAACCGTGACCCACTTTGGGTCAT
ATAACGTCTCTCGGGCCGCAGGCAATTTTTCTTCCCCAGATGGGACAACCGACGATCCGCTCGGCGGCCA
CACTGTATGGCAGGTGGTTTTCATAGCCTTTCTGACCGGCATTCTGGCTCTGGTCACAATCATCGGCAAT
ATTCTGGTAATTGTGTCCTTCAAGGTAAACAAACAACTGAAGACTGTCAATAACTACTTTCTGCTTAGTT
TGGCATGCGCCGATCTGATTATCGGAGTGATAAGTATGAATCTCTTCACTACTTACATCATTATGAACAG
ATGGGCTCTGGGTAACTTGGCTTGCGACCTGTGGCTCGCAATTGACTATGTCGCAAGCAACGCCAGTGTG
ATGAACCTTCTGGTTATTAGCTTCGACCGCTATTTTAGCATTACACGCCCTCTGACCTACAGAGCGAAAC
GCACTACAAAGCGGGCAGGAGTTATGATCGGCCTGGCCTGGGTCATTTCCTTCGTGCTCTGGGCACCAGC
CATCTTGTTCTGGCAGTATTTCGTCGGTAAGAGGACAGTCCCACCAGGCGAGTGCTTCATCCAATTTTTG
TCCGAGCCAACCATAACATTCGGCACAGCCATCGCGGCATTTTACATGCCAGTGACTATCATGACCATTC
TGTACTGGAGAATCTACAAAGAAACCGAAAAGCGGACAAAGGAGTTGGCAGGGCTTCAGGCATCAGGCAC
AGAGGCTGAAACAGAAAACTTCGTGCACCCAACAGGGAGTTCACGCAGTTGCAGCTCCTACGAGCTGCAG
CAGCAGAGTATGAAGCGCTCAAACAGAAGAAAGTACGGCAGGTGCCACTTTTGGTTTACTACAAAGAGCT
GGAAGCCAAGCTCTGAACAGATGGATCAAGATCATAGCTCATCAGACTCATGGAATAATAATGACGCCGC
CGCTAGTCTGGAGAACAGTGCCAGTAGCGATGAGGAGGACATCGGTAGTGAAACCAGGGCGATATATAGT
ATCGTGCTTAAGCTGCCAGGTCATTCAACTATACTGAATTCTACCAAACTTCCCAGTAGCGATAATCTTC
AGGTGCCTGAGGAGGAGCTTGGCATGGTCGACTTGGAGCGCAAGGCGGATAAACTGCAGGCTCAGAAGTC
AGTTGACGATGGAGGCTCTTTCCCTAAGTCATTTTCCAAACTCCCAATCCAGTTGGAGAGCGCCGTCGAC
ACCGCAAAAACGAGCGATGTGAATTCATCCGTTGGCAAAAGCACAGCAACTTTGCCTCTTTCCTTCAAAG
AGGCCACACTCGCTAAGCGATTCGCACTCAAAACCCGGTCACAGATAACCAAGCGCAAGCGAATGTCACT
CGTGAAAGAAAAAAAAGCAGCACAGACATTGAGCGCCATCTTGCTCGCTTTTATCATAACATGGACACCC
TACAATATCATGGTCCTCGTGAACACTTTCTGCGACTCCTGTATTCCTAAGACTTTCTGGAACCTCGGCT
ACTGGCTGTGCTATATCAACAGTACAGTTAACCCTGTGTGCTACGCTCTCTGTAACAAGACCTTTAGGAC
CACGTTCAAGATGCTCCTCCTGTGCCAGTGTGACAAAAAGAAACGACGAAAGCAGCAATATCAGCAGCGA
CAGAGTGTGATCTTTCATAAACGGGCGCCAGAACAAGCGCTCATCGATACCGGTGGACGCACCCCACCCA
GCCTGGGTCCCCAAGATGAGTCCTGCACCACCGCCAGCTCCTCCCTGGCCAAGGACACTTCATCGGGTGG
GGACGTCGGCCGCAAGCTGATCATCGATCAGAACGTTTTTATCGAGGGTACGCTGCCGATGGGTGTCGTC
CGCCCGCTGACTGAAGTCGAGATGGACCATTACCGCGAGCCGTTCCTGAATCCTGTTGACCGCGAGCCAC
TGTGGCGCTTCCCAAACGAGCTGCCAATCGCCGGTGAGCCAGCGAACATCGTCGCGCTGGTCGAAGAATA
CATGGACTGGCTGCACCAGTCCCCTGTCCCGAAGCTGCTGTTCTGGGGCACCCCAGGCGTTCTGATCCCA
CCGGCCGAAGCCGCTCGCCTGGCCAAAAGCCTGCCTAACTGCAAGGCTGTGGACATCGGCCCGGGTCTGA
ATCTGCTGCAAGAAGACAACCCGGACCTGATCGGCAGCGAGATCGCGCGCTGGCTGTCTACTCTGGAGAT
TGGTGGCACCGGTGGCTCTGGCGGTACCGGTGGCTCTGGCGGTTCTATCGGTACTGGCTTTCCATTCGAC
CCCCATTATGTGGAAGTCCTGGGCGAGCGCATGCACTACGTCGATGTTGGTCCGCGCGATGGCACCCCTG
TGCTGTTCCTGCACGGTAACCCGACCTCCTCCTACGTGTGGCGCAACATCATCCCACATGTTGCACCGAC
CCATCGCTGCATTGCTCCAGACCTGATCGGTATGGGCAAATCCGACAAACCAGACCTGGGTTATTTCTTC
GACGACCACGTCCGCTTCATGGATGCCTTCATCGAAGCCCTGGGTCTGGAAGAGGTCGTCCTGGTCATTC
ACGACTGGGGCTCCGCTCTGGGTTTCCACTGGGCCAAGCGCAATCCAGAGCGCGTCAAAGGTATTGCATT
TATGGAGTTCATCCGCCCTATCCCGACCTGGGACGAATGGGGTGGCTCTATGGTGAGCAAGGGCGAGGAG
CTGTTCACCGGGGTGGTGCCCATCCTGGTCGAGCTGGACGGCGACGTAAACGGCCACAAGTTCAGCGTGT
CCGGCGAGGGCGAGGGCGATGCCACCTACGGCAAGCTGACCCTGAAGTTCATCTGCACCACCGGCAAGCT
GCCCGTGCCCTGGCCCACCCTCGTGACCACCCTGACCTACGGCGTGCAGTGCTTCAGCCGCTACCCCGAC
CACATGAAGCAGCACGACTTCTTCAAGTCCGCCATGCCCGAAGGCTACGTCCAGGAGCGCACCATCTTCT
TCAAGGACGACGGCAACTACAAGACCCGCGCCGAGGTGAAGTTCGAGGGCGACACCCTGGTGAACCGCAT
CGAGCTGAAGGGCATCGACTTCAAGGAGGACGGCAACATCCTGGGGCACAAGCTGGAGTACAACTACAAC
AGCCACAACGTCTATATCATGGCCGACAAGCAGAAGAACGGCATCAAGGTGAACTTCAAGATCCGCCACA
ACATCGAGGACGGCAGCGTGCAGCTCGCCGACCACTACCAGCAGAACACCCCCATCGGCGACGGCCCCGT
GCTGCTGCCCGACAACCACTACCTGAGCACCCAGTCCAAACTGAGCAAAGACCCCAACGAGAAGCGCGAT
CACATGGTCCTGCTGGAGTTCGTGACCGCCGCCGGGATCACTCTCGGCATGGACGAGCTGTACAAGTAGC
TCGAGTCTAGAGGGCCCGTTTAAACCCGCTGATCAGCCTCGACTGTGCCTTCTAGTTGCCAGCCATCTGT
TGTTTGCCCCTCCCCCGTGCCTTCCTTGACCCTGGAAGGTGCCACTCCCACTGTCCTTTCCTAATAAAAT
GAGGAAATTGCATCGCATTGTCTGAGTAGGTGTCATTCTATTCTGGGGGGTGGGGTGGGGCAGGACAGCA
AGGGGGAGGATTGGGAAGACAATAGCAGGCATGCTGGGGATGCGGTGGGCTCTATGGCTTCTGAGGCGGA
AAGAACCAGCTGGGGCTCTAGGGGGTATCCCC
[124 nt withheld, positions 4863-4986]
C
[91 nt withheld, positions 4988-5078]
A
[49 nt withheld, positions 5080-5128]
CCTTTGACGTTGGAGTCCACGTTCTTT
[37 nt withheld, positions 5156-5192]
ACCCTATCTCGGTCTATTCTTTTGATTTATAAGGGATTTTGCCGATTTCGGCCTATTGGTTAAAAAATGA
GCTGATTTAACAAAAATTTAACGCGAATTAATTCTGTGGAATGTGTGTCAGTTAGGGTGTGGAAAGTCCC
CAGGCTCCCCAGCAGGCAGAAGTATGCAAAGCATGCATCTCAATTAGTCAGCAACCAGGTGTGGAAAGTC
CCCAGGCTCCCCAGCAGGCAGAAGTATGCAAAGCATGCATCTCAATTAGTCAGCAACCATAGTCCCGCCC
CTAACTCCGCCCATCCCGCCCCTAACTCCGCCCAGTTCCGCCCATTCTCCGCCCCATGGCTGACTAATTT
TTTTTATTTATGCAGAGGCCGAGGCCGCCTCTGCCTCTGAGCTATTCCAGAAGTAGTGAGGAGGCTTTTT
TGGAGGCCTAGGCTTTTGCAAAAAGCTCCCGGGAGCTTGTATATCCATTTTCGGATCTGATCAAGAGACA
GGATGAGGATCGTTTCGCATGATTGAACAAGATGGATTGCACGCAGGTTCTCCGGCCGCTTGGGTGGAGA
GGCTATTCGGCTATGACTGGGCACAACAGACAATCGGCTGCTCTGATGCCGCCGTGTTCCGGCTGTCAGC
GCAGGGGCGCCCGGTTCTTTTTGTCAAGACCGACCTGTCCGGTGCCCTGAATGAACTGCAGGACGAGGCA
GCGCGGCTATCGTGGCTGGCCACGACGGGCGTTCCTTGCGCAGCTGTGCTCGACGTTGTCACTGAAGCGG
GAAGGGACTGGCTGCTATTGGGCGAAGTGCCGGGGCAGGATCTCCTGTCATCTCACCTTGCTCCTGCCGA
GAAAGTATCCATCATGGCTGATGCAATGCGGCGGCTGCATACGCTTGATCCGGCTACCTGCCCATTCGAC
CACCAAGCGAAACATCGCATCGAGCGAGCACGTACTCGGATGGAAGCCGGTCTTGTCGATCAGGATGATC
TGGACGAAGAGCATCAGGGGCTCGCGCCAGCCGAACTGTTCGCCAGGCTCAAGGCGCGCATGCCCGACGG
CGAGGATCTCGTCGTGACCCATGGCGATGCCTGCTTGCCGAATATCATGGTGGAAAATGGCCGCTTTTCT
GGATTCATCGACTGTGGCCGGCTGGGTGTGGCGGACCGCTATCAGGACATAGCGTTGGCTACCCGTGATA
TTGCTGAAGAGCTTGGCGGCGAATGGGCTGACCGCTTCCTCGTGCTTTACGGTATCGCCGCTCCCGATTC
GCAGCGCATCGCCTTCTATCGCCTTCTTGACGAGTTCTTCTGAGCGGGACTCTGGGGTTCGAAATGACCG
ACCAAGCGACGCCCAACCTGCCATCACGAGATTTCGATTCCACCGCCGCCTTCTATGAAAGGTTGGGCTT
CGGAATCGTTTTCCGGGACGCCGGCTGGATGATCCTCCAGCGCGGGGATCTCATGCTGGAGTTCTTCGCC
CACCCCAACTTGTTTATTGCAGCTTATAATGGTTACAAATAAAGCAATAGCATCACAAATTTCACAAATA
AAGCATTTTTTTCACTGCATTCTAGTTGTGGTTTGTCCAAACTCATCAATGTATCTTATCATGTCTGTAT
ACCGTCGACCTCTAGCTAGAGCTTGGCGTAATCATGGTCATAGCTGTTTCCTGTGTGAAATTGTTATCCG
CTCACAATTCCACACAACATACGAGCCGGAAGCATAAAGTGTAAAGCCTGGGGTGCCTAATGAGTGAGCT
AACTCACATTAATTGCGTTGCGCTCACTGCCCGCTTTCCAGTCGGGAAACCTGTCGTGCCAGCTGCATTA
ATGAATCGGCCAACGCGCGGGGAGAGGCGGTTTGCGTATTGGGCGCTCTTCCGCTTCCTCGCTCACTGAC
TCGCTGCGCTCGGTCGTTCGGCTGCGGCGAGCGGTATCAGCTCACTCAAAGGCGGTAATACGGTTATCCA
CAGAATCAGGGGATAACGCAGGAAAGAACATGTGAGCAAAAGGCCAGCAAAAGGCCAGGAACCGTAAAAA
GGCCGCGTTGCTGGCGTTTTTCCATAGGCTCCGCCCCCCTGACGAGCATCACAAAAATCGACGCTCAAGT
CAGAGGTGGCGAAACCCGACAGGACTATAAAGATACCAGGCGTTTCCCCCTGGAAGCTCCCTCGTGCGCT
CTCCTGTTCCGACCCTGCCGCTTACCGGATACCTGTCCGCCTTTCTCCCTTCGGGAAGCGTGGCGCTTTC
TCATAGCTCACGCTGTAGGTATCTCAGTTCGGTGTAGGTCGTTCGCTCCAAGCTGGGCTGTGTGCACGAA
CCCCCCGTTCAGCCCGACCGCTGCGCCTTATCCGGTAACTATCGTCTTGAGTCCAACCCGGTAAGACACG
ACTTATCGCCACTGGCAGCAGCCACTGGTAACAGGATTAGCAGAGCGAGGTATGTAGGCGGTGCTACAGA
GTTCTTGAAGTGGTGGCCTAACTACGGCTACACTAGAAGAACAGTATTTGGTATCTGCGCTCTGCTGAAG
CCAGTTACCTTCGGAAAAAGAGTTGGTAGCTCTTGATCCGGCAAACAAACCACCGCTGGTAGCGGTGGTT
TTTTTGTTTGCAAGCAGCAGATTACGCGCAGAAAAAAAGGATCTCAAGAAGATCCTTTGATCTTTTCTAC
GGGGTCTGACGCTCAGTGGAACGAAAACTCACGTTAAGGGATTTTGGTCATGAGATTATCAAAAAGGATC
TTCACCTAGATCCTTTTAAATTAAAAATGAAGTTTTAAATCAATCTAAAGTATATATGAGTAAACTTGGT
CTGACAGTTACCAATGCTTAATCAGTGAGGCACCTATCTCAGCGATCTGTCTATTTCGTTCATCCATAGT
TGCCTGACTCCCCGTCGTGTAGATAACTACGATACGGGAGGGCTTACCATCTGGCCCCAGTGCTGCAATG
ATACCGCGAGACCCACGCTCACCGGCTCCAGATTTATCAGCAATAAACCAGCCAGCCGGAAGGGCCGAGC
GCAGAAGTGGTCCTGCAACTTTATCCGCCTCCATCCAGTCTATTAATTGTTGCCGGGAAGCTAGAGTAAG
TAGTTCGCCAGTTAATAGTTTGCGCAACGTTGTTGCCATTGCTACAGGCATCGTGGTGTCACGCTCGTCG
TTTGGTATGGCTTCATTCAGCTCCGGTTCCCAACGATCAAGGCGAGTTACATGATCCCCCATGTTGTGCA
AAAAAGCGGTTAGCTCCTTCGGTCCTCCGATCGTTGTCAGAAGTAAGTTGGCCGCAGTGTTATCACTCAT
GGTTATGGCAGCACTGCATAATTCTCTTACTGTCATGCCATCCGTAAGATGCTTTTCTGTGACTGGTGAG
TACTCAACCAAGTCATTCTGAGAATAGTGTATGCGGCGACCGAGTTGCTCTTGCCCGGCGTCAATACGGG
ATAATACCGCGCCACATAGCAGAACTTTAAAAGTGCTCATCATTGGAAAACGTTCTTCGGGGCGAAAACT
CTCAAGGATCTTACCGCTGTTGAGATCCAGTTCGATGTAACCCACTCGTGCACCCAACTGATCTTCAGCA
TCTTTTACTTTCACCAGCGTTTCTGGGTGAGCAAAAACAGGAAGGCAAAATGCCGCAAAAAAGGGAATAA
GGGCGACACGGAAATGTTGAATACTCATACTCTTCCTTTTTCAATATTATTGAAGCATTTATCAGGGTTA
TTGTCTCATGAGCGGATACATATTTGAATGTATTTAGAAAAATAAACAAATAGGGGTTCCGCGCACATTT
CCCCGAAAAGTGCCACCTGACGTC
Features (pLannotate 1.2.2; 25 found; start..end, strand, type, name):
     28..80      -  misc_feature   bom (fragment): basis of mobility region from pBR322
    235..614     +  enhancer       CMV enhancer: human cytomegalovirus immediate early enhancer
    615..818     +  promoter       CMV promoter: human cytomegalovirus (CMV) immediate early promoter
    814..847     +  LTR            5' LTR (truncated) (fragment): truncated 5' long terminal repeat (LTR) from HIV-1
    863..881     +  promoter       T7 promoter: promoter for bacteriophage T7 RNA polymerase
   1040..1060    +  CDS            3xFLAG (fragment): three tandem FLAG® epitope tags
   1073..2842    +  CDS            CHRM3: ACM3_HUMAN - Experimental evidence at protein level: Swiss-Prot protein existence level 1. The muscarinic acetylcholine receptor mediates various cellular responses, including inhibition of adenylate cyclase, breakdown of phosphoinositides and modulation of potassium channels through the action of G proteins. Primary transducing effect is Pi turnover. From Homo sapiens (Human).
   2855..2935    +  CDS            AVPR2 (fragment): V2R_HUMAN - Also known as ADHR, DIR, DIR3, V2R. Experimental evidence at protein level: Swiss-Prot protein existence level 1. Receptor for arginine vasopressin. The activity of this receptor is mediated by G proteins which activate adenylate cyclase. Involved in renal water reabsorption. From Homo sapiens (Human).
   2942..3361    +  CDS            HaloTag® (fragment): modified bacterial dehalogenase that forms covalent bonds with chloroalkane derivatives
   3407..3820    +  CDS            HaloTag® (fragment): modified bacterial dehalogenase that forms covalent bonds with chloroalkane derivatives
   3830..4546    +  CDS            mEGFP: mEGFP is a basic (constitutively fluorescent) green fluorescent protein published in 2002, derived from Aequorea victoria. It has moderate acid sensitivity.
   4593..4817    +  polyA_signal   bGH poly(A) signal: bovine growth hormone polyadenylation signal
   4821..4842    +  promoter       SV40 promoter (fragment): SV40 enhancer and early promoter
   4863..5291    +  rep_origin     f1 ori (sequence partly withheld): f1 bacteriophage origin of replication; arrow indicates direction of (+) strand synthesis
   5305..5634    +  promoter       SV40 promoter: SV40 enhancer and early promoter
   5701..6492    +  CDS            neo: KKA2_KLEPN - Also known as kan, nptII. Experimental evidence at protein level: Swiss-Prot protein existence level 1. Resistance to kanamycin, neomycin, paromomycin, ribostamycin, butirosin and gentamicin B. From Klebsiella pneumoniae.
   6516..6674    +  CDS            ble (fragment): BLE_KLEPN - Experimental evidence at protein level: Swiss-Prot protein existence level 1. Binding protein with a strong affinity to the bleomycin family of antibiotics. Binds to CL990; an antimitotic-antibiotic compound. From Klebsiella pneumoniae.
   6669..6790    +  polyA_signal   SV40 poly(A) signal: SV40 polyadenylation signal
   6863..6879    -  protein_bind   lac operator: The lac repressor binds to the lac operator to inhibit transcription in E. coli. This inhibition can be relieved by adding lactose or isopropyl-β-D-thiogalactopyranoside (IPTG). lac repressor encoded by lacI
   6887..6917    -  promoter       lac promoter: promoter for the E. coli lac operon
   6932..6953    -  protein_bind   CAP binding site: CAP binding activates transcription in the presence of cAMP. E. coli catabolite activator protein
   6966..7058    -  CDS            lacI (fragment): lac repressor; lacI; The lac repressor binds to the lac operator to inhibit transcription in E. coli. This inhibition can be relieved by adding lactose or isopropyl-β-D-thiogalactopyranoside (IPTG).
   7241..7829    -  rep_origin     ori: high-copy-number ColE1/pMB1/pBR322/pUC origin of replication
   8000..8860    -  CDS            AmpR: β-lactamase; bla; confers resistance to ampicillin, carbenicillin, and related antibiotics
   8861..8965    -  promoter       AmpR promoter: bla
