[The description below was written by a language model from this plasmid's Addgene catalogue record and pLannotate feature annotations shown in this document.]
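Description:
pcDNA3.1-CHRM3-cpHalo∆-mEGFP is a mammalian expression plasmid of about 9 kb built on the pcDNA3.1 backbone. It is propagated in E. coli through a high-copy ColE1/pUC-type origin with ampicillin selection (AmpR under its own bla promoter). An SV40 promoter-driven neomycin phosphotransferase cassette with an SV40 poly(A) signal allows G418 selection of transfected mammalian cells. An f1 origin and short lac regulatory remnants are also annotated as standard backbone elements. The brief hits to an HIV-1 LTR, a ble gene and lacI are fragmentary matches rather than functional parts.

The payload is a single fusion open reading frame transcribed from the CMV immediate-early enhancer/promoter and terminated by the bGH polyadenylation signal, with a T7 promoter lying just upstream of the coding region. The annotation shows a short FLAG-type epitope match at the N-terminus, followed by the human M3 muscarinic acetylcholine receptor (CHRM3). Next comes a short segment derived from the vasopressin V2 receptor, then two HaloTag fragments. These two fragments are consistent with the circularly permuted, truncated HaloTag indicated by "cpHalo∆" in the name. Monomeric EGFP sits at the C-terminus.

The record describes the product as the m3 GPCR recorder. HaloTag is a modified dehalogenase that covalently binds chloroalkane ligands, so the associated work on recording cellular physiological history by chemical labelling suggests that receptor activity is converted into a permanent label. The record does not state the mechanism or whether a complementing component is required. The mEGFP fusion gives a constitutive fluorescent readout of recorder expression and localisation in mammalian cell lines.
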