Addgene plasmid #194678: pcDNA3.1-CHRM3-cpHalo∆-mEGFP
Purpose: CMV driven expression of the m3 GPCR recorder in mammalian cell lines fused to mEGFP
Depositing lab: Kai Johnsson. Depositing organization: Max Planck Institute for Medical Research. Publication: Recording physiological history of cells with chemical labeling. Huppertz MC, Wilhelm J, Grenier V, Schneider MW, Falt T, Porzberg N, Hausmann D, Hoffmann DC, Hai L, Tarnawski M, Pino G, Slanchev K, Kolb I, Acuna C, Fenk LM, Baier H, Hiblot J, Johnsson K. Science. 2024 Feb 23;383(6685):890-897. doi: 10.1126/science.adg0812. Epub 2024 Feb 22. PubMed 38386755.
Backbone
  Vector backbone: pcDNA3.1
  Backbone size w/o insert (bp): 5400
  Vector type: Mammalian Expression
  Selectable markers: Neomycin (select with G418)
Growth in bacteria
  Bacterial resistance: Ampicillin, 100 μg/mL
  Growth temperature: 37°C
  Growth strain: DH5alpha
  Copy number: High Copy
Gene/Insert
  Gene/Insert name: CHRM3_cpHalo∆
  Species: H. sapiens (human), Synthetic
  Insert size (bp): 3594
  Promoter: CMV
  Tag / fusion protein: mEGFP (C terminal on insert)
  Cloning method: Gibson Cloning
Terms and licenses: Academic/Nonprofit Terms; Industry Terms: Not Available to Industry
How to cite: pcDNA3.1-CHRM3-cpHalo∆-mEGFP was a gift from Kai Johnsson (Addgene plasmid # 194678 ; http://n2t.net/addgene:194678 ; RRID:Addgene_194678)
